Addgene plasmid #217160: pCMV-Mariner-5_XT
Purpose: Mammalian expression vector for expression of Mariner-5_XT transposase (CMV promoter)
Depositing lab: Haoyi Wang. Depositing organization: Institute of Zoology, Chinese Academy of Sciences. Publication: Heterologous survey of 130 DNA transposons in human cells highlights their functional divergence and expands the genome engineering toolbox. Zhang T, Tan S, Tang N, Li Y, Zhang C, Sun J, Guo Y, Gao H, Cai Y, Sun W, Wang C, Fu L, Ma H, Wu Y, Hu X, Zhang X, Gee P, Yan W, Zhao Y, Chen Q, Guo B, Wang H, Zhang YE. Cell. 2024 Jul 11;187(14):3741-3760.e30. doi: 10.1016/j.cell.2024.05.007. Epub 2024 Jun 5. PubMed 38843831.
Backbone
  Vector backbone: pCMV
  Vector type: Mammalian Expression
Growth in bacteria
  Bacterial resistance: Ampicillin, 100 μg/mL
  Growth temperature: 37°C
  Growth strain: DH5alpha
  Copy number: High Copy
Gene/Insert
  Gene/Insert name: Mariner-5_XT transposase
  Species: Synthetic
  Cloning method: Restriction Enzyme; 5′ cloning site Unknown (unknown if destroyed); 3′ cloning site Unknown (unknown if destroyed)
Terms and licenses: Academic/Nonprofit Terms; Industry Terms: Not Available to Industry
How to cite: pCMV-Mariner-5_XT was a gift from Haoyi Wang (Addgene plasmid # 217160 ; http://n2t.net/addgene:217160 ; RRID:Addgene_217160)
