[The description below was written by a language model from this plasmid's Addgene catalogue record and pLannotate feature annotations shown in this document.]
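Description:
pCMV-Mariner-5_XT is a 5,858 nt mammalian expression plasmid built on a pCMV backbone to produce the Mariner-5_XT transposase in cultured mammalian cells. It is propagated in E. coli as a high-copy plasmid through a ColE1/pUC-type origin and selected with ampicillin via the β-lactamase gene and its native promoter. An f1 phage origin is also present, along with remnants of cloning-vector sequence (lac promoter/operator, CAP site, short lacI and bom fragments) that have no evident role in the construct's function.

The expression cassette consists of the human cytomegalovirus immediate-early enhancer and promoter at the start of the sequence, followed by a T7 promoter, and is closed by an antisense SP6 promoter and the bovine growth hormone polyadenylation signal. The roughly 1.4 kb interval between the T7 and SP6 sites is not annotated by the automated feature caller. This is where the transposase coding sequence, listed as synthetic, presumably lies, although the cloning sites are recorded as unknown and no tags are reported. The flanking phage promoters could in principle support in vitro transcription or serve as sequencing primer sites.

Downstream, an SV40 early promoter precedes only a short fragment of a bleomycin-resistance (ble) gene and an SV40 poly(A) signal, so the table does not support a functional mammalian selection marker. The tiny HIV-1 LTR fragment called next to the CMV promoter is probably an annotation artefact rather than a lentiviral element.

The plasmid comes from a survey of DNA transposons tested in human cells for genome engineering. It would typically serve as the transposase "helper" supplied alongside a separate donor plasmid carrying the matching transposon ends, which this record does not describe.
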