Features (pLannotate 1.2.2; 19 found; start..end, strand, type, name):
      1..380     +  enhancer       CMV enhancer: human cytomegalovirus immediate early enhancer
    381..584     +  promoter       CMV promoter: human cytomegalovirus (CMV) immediate early promoter
    580..613     +  LTR            5' LTR (truncated) (fragment): truncated 5' long terminal repeat (LTR) from HIV-1
    629..647     +  promoter       T7 promoter: promoter for bacteriophage T7 RNA polymerase
   2046..2064    -  promoter       SP6 promoter: promoter for bacteriophage SP6 RNA polymerase
   2090..2314    +  polyA_signal   bGH poly(A) signal: bovine growth hormone polyadenylation signal
   2318..2339    +  promoter       SV40 promoter (fragment): SV40 enhancer and early promoter
   2360..2788    +  rep_origin     f1 ori (sequence partly withheld): f1 bacteriophage origin of replication; arrow indicates direction of (+) strand synthesis
   2802..3131    +  promoter       SV40 promoter: SV40 enhancer and early promoter
   3144..3302    +  CDS            ble (fragment): BLE_KLEPN - Experimental evidence at protein level: Swiss-Prot protein existence level 1. Binding protein with a strong affinity to the bleomycin family of antibiotics. Binds to CL990; an antimitotic-antibiotic compound. From Klebsiella pneumoniae.
   3297..3418    +  polyA_signal   SV40 poly(A) signal: SV40 polyadenylation signal
   3491..3507    -  protein_bind   lac operator: The lac repressor binds to the lac operator to inhibit transcription in E. coli. This inhibition can be relieved by adding lactose or isopropyl-β-D-thiogalactopyranoside (IPTG). lac repressor encoded by lacI
   3515..3545    -  promoter       lac promoter: promoter for the E. coli lac operon
   3560..3581    -  protein_bind   CAP binding site: CAP binding activates transcription in the presence of cAMP. E. coli catabolite activator protein
   3594..3686    -  CDS            lacI (fragment): lac repressor; lacI; The lac repressor binds to the lac operator to inhibit transcription in E. coli. This inhibition can be relieved by adding lactose or isopropyl-β-D-thiogalactopyranoside (IPTG).
   3869..4457    -  rep_origin     ori: high-copy-number ColE1/pMB1/pBR322/pUC origin of replication
   4628..5488    -  CDS            AmpR: β-lactamase; bla; confers resistance to ampicillin, carbenicillin, and related antibiotics
   5489..5593    -  promoter       AmpR promoter: bla
   5652..5704    -  misc_feature   bom (fragment): basis of mobility region from pBR322
>Addgene plasmid #217160 | pCMV-Mariner-5_XT | addgene full sequence | sequence record 442864 | Addgene NGS Result
GACATTGATTATTGACTAGTTATTAATAGTAATCAATTACGGGGTCATTAGTTCATAGCCCATATATGGA
GTTCCGCGTTACATAACTTACGGTAAATGGCCCGCCTGGCTGACCGCCCAACGACCCCCGCCCATTGACG
TCAATAATGACGTATGTTCCCATAGTAACGCCAATAGGGACTTTCCATTGACGTCAATGGGTGGAGTATT
TACGGTAAACTGCCCACTTGGCAGTACATCAAGTGTATCATATGCCAAGTACGCCCCCTATTGACGTCAA
TGACGGTAAATGGCCCGCCTGGCATTATGCCCAGTACATGACCTTATGGGACTTTCCTACTTGGCAGTAC
ATCTACGTATTAGTCATCGCTATTACCATGGTGATGCGGTTTTGGCAGTACATCAATGGGCGTGGATAGC
GGTTTGACTCACGGGGATTTCCAAGTCTCCACCCCATTGACGTCAATGGGAGTTTGTTTTGGCACCAAAA
TCAACGGGACTTTCCAAAATGTCGTAACAACTCCGCCCCATTGACGCAAATGGGCGGTAGGCGTGTACGG
TGGGAGGTCTATATAAGCAGAGCTCTCTGGCTAACTAGAGAACCCACTGCTTACTGGCTTATCGAAATTA
ATACGACTCACTATAGGGAGACCCAAGCTTGGTACCGAGCTCGGATCCACTAGTAACGGCCGCCAGTGTG
CTGGAATTCGCCGCCACCATGGCACCGAAGAAACGCCATGCCTACGAAGCGCAGTTCAAACTGCAGGCGG
CGAGCTATGCAGTTGTGAACGGCAATCGTGCAGCCGCGAAGGAGTTTAACATCAACGAAAGCATGGTGCG
CAAATGGCGCAAGCAGGAAAACGAACTGCGCCAGGTGAAAAAAACCAAACAGAGCTTCCGCGGCAATAAA
GCGCGTTGGCCTCAGTTAGAAGATCAGCTGGAACAGTGGGTGATCGAACAACGTACCGCGGGTCGTAGCG
TTAGCACCGTTACCATCCGCCTGAAAGCGACTACCATCGCCCAGGATCTGGAAATTGAACACTTCCAGGG
TGGCCCTAGCTGGTGCTTTCGCTTTATGAAACGCCGCCACCTGAGCATTCGTGCCCGTACCACCGTTGCG
CAACAACTGCCTGCGGATTATAAAGAAAAGATGGCCATCTTTCGCACCTATTGCAGCAACAAAATCACCG
ACAAGAAAATTCAGCCGAACCACATTACCAACATGGATGAAGTGCCGCTGACCTTTGACATTCCGGTGAA
CCATACCGTGGAGATTAAGGGCACCAGCACCGTTTCAATTCGCACCACCGGCCATGAAAAAAGCGCGTTT
ACCGTGGTGCTGAGCTGTCATGGCAACGGCCAAAAATTACCGCCGATGGTGATTTTTAAACGCAAGACCC
TGCCGAAAGAGAAATTCCCTGCGGGCGTGATTGTTAAGGCCAACCAGAAGGGCTGGATGGATGAAGAGAA
AATGCGCGAGTGGCTGCGTGAAGTGTACGTGAAACGCCCGGATGGCTTCTTTCATACCAGCCCGAGCCTG
TTAATCTGCGATAGCATGCGCGCGCATTTAACCGCGACCGTGAAAAAACAGGTGAAACAGATGAACAGCG
AGCTGGCGATTATTCCTGGCGGCCTGACCAAAGAACTGCAGCCTCTGGACGTTGGTGTGAATCGCGCCTT
CAAGGTGAAACTGCGCACCGCATGGGAACGTTGGATGACCGACGGCGAACATACCTTCACCAAAACCGGC
AAACAACGCCGTGCAAGCTACGCCACCATTTGCGAATGGATTGTGGACGCCTGGGCCAAAGTTAGCGCCA
TCACCGTTGTTCGCGCGTTTGCCAAAACCGGCATCATTGCGGAACAGCCGCCTGGTAACGATACCGGTAA
CGAAACGGACAGCGATAACGATGAACGCGAACCGGGCATGTTCGATGGCGAAATTGCGCAGCTGTTCAAC
AGCGATACCGAAGATGAAGACTTTGACGGCTTCGTGGGCGAAGACTAATGAGCGGCCGCTCGAGCATGCA
TCTAGAGGGCCCTATTCTATAGTGTCACCTAAATGCTAGAGCTCGCTGATCAGCCTCGACTGTGCCTTCT
AGTTGCCAGCCATCTGTTGTTTGCCCCTCCCCCGTGCCTTCCTTGACCCTGGAAGGTGCCACTCCCACTG
TCCTTTCCTAATAAAATGAGGAAATTGCATCGCATTGTCTGAGTAGGTGTCATTCTATTCTGGGGGGTGG
GGTGGGGCAGGACAGCAAGGGGGAGGATTGGGAAGACAATAGCAGGCATGCTGGGGATGCGGTGGGCTCT
ATGGCTTCTGAGGCGGAAAGAACCAGCTGGGGCTCTAGGGGGTATCCCC
[124 nt withheld, positions 2360-2483]
C
[91 nt withheld, positions 2485-2575]
A
[49 nt withheld, positions 2577-2625]
CCTTTGACGTTGGAGTCCACGTTCTTT
[37 nt withheld, positions 2653-2689]
ACCCTATCTCGGTCTATTCTTTTGATTTATAAGGGATTTTGCCGATTTCGGCCTATTGGTTAAAAAATGA
GCTGATTTAACAAAAATTTAACGCGAATTAATTCTGTGGAATGTGTGTCAGTTAGGGTGTGGAAAGTCCC
CAGGCTCCCCAGCAGGCAGAAGTATGCAAAGCATGCATCTCAATTAGTCAGCAACCAGGTGTGGAAAGTC
CCCAGGCTCCCCAGCAGGCAGAAGTATGCAAAGCATGCATCTCAATTAGTCAGCAACCATAGTCCCGCCC
CTAACTCCGCCCATCCCGCCCCTAACTCCGCCCAGTTCCGCCCATTCTCCGCCCCATGGCTGACTAATTT
TTTTTATTTATGCAGAGGCCGAGGCCGCCTCTGCCTCTGAGCTATTCCAGAAGTAGTGAGGAGGCTTTTT
TGGAGGCCTAGGCTTTTGCAAAAAGCTCCCCGAAATGACCGACCAAGCGACGCCCAACCTGCCATCACGA
GATTTCGATTCCACCGCCGCCTTCTATGAAAGGTTGGGCTTCGGAATCGTTTTCCGGGACGCCGGCTGGA
TGATCCTCCAGCGCGGGGATCTCATGCTGGAGTTCTTCGCCCACCCCAACTTGTTTATTGCAGCTTATAA
TGGTTACAAATAAAGCAATAGCATCACAAATTTCACAAATAAAGCATTTTTTTCACTGCATTCTAGTTGT
GGTTTGTCCAAACTCATCAATGTATCTTATCATGTCTGTATACCGTCGACCTCTAGCTAGAGCTTGGCGT
AATCATGGTCATAGCTGTTTCCTGTGTGAAATTGTTATCCGCTCACAATTCCACACAACATACGAGCCGG
AAGCATAAAGTGTAAAGCCTGGGGTGCCTAATGAGTGAGCTAACTCACATTAATTGCGTTGCGCTCACTG
CCCGCTTTCCAGTCGGGAAACCTGTCGTGCCAGCTGCATTAATGAATCGGCCAACGCGCGGGGAGAGGCG
GTTTGCGTATTGGGCGCTCTTCCGCTTCCTCGCTCACTGACTCGCTGCGCTCGGTCGTTCGGCTGCGGCG
AGCGGTATCAGCTCACTCAAAGGCGGTAATACGGTTATCCACAGAATCAGGGGATAACGCAGGAAAGAAC
ATGTGAGCAAAAGGCCAGCAAAAGGCCAGGAACCGTAAAAAGGCCGCGTTGCTGGCGTTTTTCCATAGGC
TCCGCCCCCCTGACGAGCATCACAAAAATCGACGCTCAAGTCAGAGGTGGCGAAACCCGACAGGACTATA
AAGATACCAGGCGTTTCCCCCTGGAAGCTCCCTCGTGCGCTCTCCTGTTCCGACCCTGCCGCTTACCGGA
TACCTGTCCGCCTTTCTCCCTTCGGGAAGCGTGGCGCTTTCTCATAGCTCACGCTGTAGGTATCTCAGTT
CGGTGTAGGTCGTTCGCTCCAAGCTGGGCTGTGTGCACGAACCCCCCGTTCAGCCCGACCGCTGCGCCTT
ATCCGGTAACTATCGTCTTGAGTCCAACCCGGTAAGACACGACTTATCGCCACTGGCAGCAGCCACTGGT
AACAGGATTAGCAGAGCGAGGTATGTAGGCGGTGCTACAGAGTTCTTGAAGTGGTGGCCTAACTACGGCT
ACACTAGAAGAACAGTATTTGGTATCTGCGCTCTGCTGAAGCCAGTTACCTTCGGAAAAAGAGTTGGTAG
CTCTTGATCCGGCAAACAAACCACCGCTGGTAGCGGTGGTTTTTTTGTTTGCAAGCAGCAGATTACGCGC
AGAAAAAAAGGATCTCAAGAAGATCCTTTGATCTTTTCTACGGGGTCTGACGCTCAGTGGAACGAAAACT
CACGTTAAGGGATTTTGGTCATGAGATTATCAAAAAGGATCTTCACCTAGATCCTTTTAAATTAAAAATG
AAGTTTTAAATCAATCTAAAGTATATATGAGTAAACTTGGTCTGACAGTTACCAATGCTTAATCAGTGAG
GCACCTATCTCAGCGATCTGTCTATTTCGTTCATCCATAGTTGCCTGACTCCCCGTCGTGTAGATAACTA
CGATACGGGAGGGCTTACCATCTGGCCCCAGTGCTGCAATGATACCGCGAGACCCACGCTCACCGGCTCC
AGATTTATCAGCAATAAACCAGCCAGCCGGAAGGGCCGAGCGCAGAAGTGGTCCTGCAACTTTATCCGCC
TCCATCCAGTCTATTAATTGTTGCCGGGAAGCTAGAGTAAGTAGTTCGCCAGTTAATAGTTTGCGCAACG
TTGTTGCCATTGCTACAGGCATCGTGGTGTCACGCTCGTCGTTTGGTATGGCTTCATTCAGCTCCGGTTC
CCAACGATCAAGGCGAGTTACATGATCCCCCATGTTGTGCAAAAAAGCGGTTAGCTCCTTCGGTCCTCCG
ATCGTTGTCAGAAGTAAGTTGGCCGCAGTGTTATCACTCATGGTTATGGCAGCACTGCATAATTCTCTTA
CTGTCATGCCATCCGTAAGATGCTTTTCTGTGACTGGTGAGTACTCAACCAAGTCATTCTGAGAATAGTG
TATGCGGCGACCGAGTTGCTCTTGCCCGGCGTCAATACGGGATAATACCGCGCCACATAGCAGAACTTTA
AAAGTGCTCATCATTGGAAAACGTTCTTCGGGGCGAAAACTCTCAAGGATCTTACCGCTGTTGAGATCCA
GTTCGATGTAACCCACTCGTGCACCCAACTGATCTTCAGCATCTTTTACTTTCACCAGCGTTTCTGGGTG
AGCAAAAACAGGAAGGCAAAATGCCGCAAAAAAGGGAATAAGGGCGACACGGAAATGTTGAATACTCATA
CTCTTCCTTTTTCAATATTATTGAAGCATTTATCAGGGTTATTGTCTCATGAGCGGATACATATTTGAAT
GTATTTAGAAAAATAAACAAATAGGGGTTCCGCGCACATTTCCCCGAAAAGTGCCACCTGACGTCGACGG
ATCGGGAGATCTCCCGATCCCCTATGGTGCACTCTCAGTACAATCTGCTCTGATGCCGCATAGTTAAGCC
AGTATCTGCTCCCTGCTTGTGTGTTGGAGGTCGCTGAGTAGTGCGCGAGCAAAATTTAAGCTACAACAAG
GCAAGGCTTGACCGACAATTGCATGAAGAATCTGCTTAGGGTTAGGCGTTTTGCGCTGCTTCGCGATGTA
CGGGCCAGATATACGCGTT
